>Addgene plasmid #79574 | CIBN-CAAX | addgene full sequence | sequence record 314173 | Addgene NGS Result
CGTTACATAACTTACGGTAAATGGCCCGCCTGGCTGACCGCCCAACGACCCCCGCCCATTGACGTCAATA
ATGACGTATGTTCCCATAGTAACGCCAATAGGGACTTTCCATTGACGTCAATGGGTGGAGTATTTACGGT
AAACTGCCCACTTGGCAGTACATCAAGTGTATCATATGCCAAGTACGCCCCCTATTGACGTCAATGACGG
TAAATGGCCCGCCTGGCATTATGCCCAGTACATGACCTTATGGGACTTTCCTACTTGGCAGTACATCTAC
GTATTAGTCATCGCTATTACCATGGTGATGCGGTTTTGGCAGTACATCAATGGGCGTGGATAGCGGTTTG
ACTCACGGGGATTTCCAAGTCTCCACCCCATTGACGTCAATGGGAGTTTGTTTTGGCACCAAAATCAACG
GGACTTTCCAAAATGTCGTAACAACTCCGCCCCATTGACGCAAATGGGCGGTAGGCGTGTACGGTGGGAG
GTCTATATAAGCAGAGCTGGTTTAGTGAACCGTCAGATCCGCTAGCGCCACCATGAATGGAGCTATAGGA
GGTGACCTTTTGCTCAATTTTCCTGACATGTCGGTCCTAGAGCGCCAAAGGGCTCACCTCAAGTACCTCA
ATCCCACCTTTGATTCTCCTCTCGCCGGCTTCTTTGCCGATTCTTCAATGATTACCGGCGGCGAGATGGA
CAGCTATCTTTCGACTGCCGGTTTGAATCTTCCGATGATGTACGGTGAGACGACGGTGGAAGGTGATTCA
AGACTCTCAATTTCGCCGGAAACGACGCTTGGGACTGGAAATTTCAAGGCAGCGAAGTTTGATACAGAGA
CTAAGGATTGTAATGAGGCGGCGAAGAAGATGACGATGAACAGAGATGACCTAGTAGAAGAAGGAGAAGA
AGAGAAGTCGAAAATAACAGAGCAAAACAATGGGAGCACAAAAAGCATCAAGAAGATGAAACACAAAGCC
AAGAAAGAAGAGAACAATTTCTCTAATGATTCATCTAAAGTGACGAAGGAATTGGAGAAAACGGATTATA
TTCATGTACCGGTCGCCACCGGATCAGGATCACTGTATAAGGGTAAAAAGAAGAAAAAGAAGTCAAAGAC
AAAGTGTGTAATTATGTAGTGTACAAGTCCGGACTCAGATCTCGAGCTCAAGCTTCGAATTCTGCAGTCG
ACGGTACCGCGGGCCCGGGATCCACCGGATCTAGATAACTGATCATAATCAGCCATACCACATTTGTAGA
GGTTTTACTTGCTTTAAAAAACCTCCCACACCTCCCCCTGAACCTGAAACATAAAATGAATGCAATTGTT
GTTGTTAACTTGTTTATTGCAGCTTATAATGGTTACAAATAAAGCAATAGCATCACAAATTTCACAAATA
AAGCATTTTTTTCACTGCATTCTAGTTGTGGTTTGTCCAAACTCATCAATGTATCTTAACGCGTAAATTG
TAAGCGTTAATATTTTGTTAAAATTCGCGTTAAATTTTTGTTAAATCAGCTCATTTTTTAACCAATAGGC
CGAAATCGGCAAAATCCCTTATAAATCAAAAGAATAGACCGAGATAGGGT
[37 nt withheld, positions 1591-1627]
AAAGAACGTGGACTCCAACGTCAAAGG
[49 nt withheld, positions 1655-1703]
T
[91 nt withheld, positions 1705-1795]
G
[124 nt withheld, positions 1797-1920]
CAGGTGGCACTTTTCGGGGAAATGTGCGCGGAACCCCTATTTGTTTATTTTTCTAAATACATTCAAATAT
GTATCCGCTCATGAGACAATAACCCTGATAAATGCTTCAATAATATTGAAAAAGGAAGAGTCCTGAGGCG
GAAAGAACCAGCTGTGGAATGTGTGTCAGTTAGGGTGTGGAAAGTCCCCAGGCTCCCCAGCAGGCAGAAG
TATGCAAAGCATGCATCTCAATTAGTCAGCAACCAGGTGTGGAAAGTCCCCAGGCTCCCCAGCAGGCAGA
AGTATGCAAAGCATGCATCTCAATTAGTCAGCAACCATAGTCCCGCCCCTAACTCCGCCCATCCCGCCCC
TAACTCCGCCCAGTTCCGCCCATTCTCCGCCCCATGGCTGACTAATTTTTTTTATTTATGCAGAGGCCGA
GGCCGCCTCGGCCTCTGAGCTATTCCAGAAGTAGTGAGGAGGCTTTTTTGGAGGCCTAGGCTTTTGCAAA
GATCGATCAAGAGACAGGATGAGGATCGTTTCGCATGATTGAACAAGATGGATTGCACGCAGGTTCTCCG
GCCGCTTGGGTGGAGAGGCTATTCGGCTATGACTGGGCACAACAGACAATCGGCTGCTCTGATGCCGCCG
TGTTCCGGCTGTCAGCGCAGGGGCGCCCGGTTCTTTTTGTCAAGACCGACCTGTCCGGTGCCCTGAATGA
ACTGCAAGACGAGGCAGCGCGGCTATCGTGGCTGGCCACGACGGGCGTTCCTTGCGCAGCTGTGCTCGAC
GTTGTCACTGAAGCGGGAAGGGACTGGCTGCTATTGGGCGAAGTGCCGGGGCAGGATCTCCTGTCATCTC
ACCTTGCTCCTGCCGAGAAAGTATCCATCATGGCTGATGCAATGCGGCGGCTGCATACGCTTGATCCGGC
TACCTGCCCATTCGACCACCAAGCGAAACATCGCATCGAGCGAGCACGTACTCGGATGGAAGCCGGTCTT
GTCGATCAGGATGATCTGGACGAAGAGCATCAGGGGCTCGCGCCAGCCGAACTGTTCGCCAGGCTCAAGG
CGAGCATGCCCGACGGCGAGGATCTCGTCGTGACCCATGGCGATGCCTGCTTGCCGAATATCATGGTGGA
AAATGGCCGCTTTTCTGGATTCATCGACTGTGGCCGGCTGGGTGTGGCGGACCGCTATCAGGACATAGCG
TTGGCTACCCGTGATATTGCTGAAGAGCTTGGCGGCGAATGGGCTGACCGCTTCCTCGTGCTTTACGGTA
TCGCCGCTCCCGATTCGCAGCGCATCGCCTTCTATCGCCTTCTTGACGAGTTCTTCTGAGCGGGACTCTG
GGGTTCGAAATGACCGACCAAGCGACGCCCAACCTGCCATCACGAGATTTCGATTCCACCGCCGCCTTCT
ATGAAAGGTTGGGCTTCGGAATCGTTTTCCGGGACGCCGGCTGGATGATCCTCCAGCGCGGGGATCTCAT
GCTGGAGTTCTTCGCCCACCCTAGGGGGAGGCTAACTGAAACACGGAAGGAGACAATACCGGAAGGAACC
CGCGCTATGACGGCAATAAAAAGACAGAATAAAACGCACGGTGTTGGGTCGTTTGTTCATAAACGCGGGG
TTCGGTCCCAGGGCTGGCACTCTGTCGATACCCCACCGAGACCCCATTGGGGCCAATACGCCCGCGTTTC
TTCCTTTTCCCCACCCCACCCCCCAAGTTCGGGTGAAGGCCCAGGGCTCGCAGCCAACGTCGGGGCGGCA
GGCCCTGCCATAGCCTCAGGTTACTCATATATACTTTAGATTGATTTAAAACTTCATTTTTAATTTAAAA
GGATCTAGGTGAAGATCCTTTTTGATAATCTCATGACCAAAATCCCTTAACGTGAGTTTTCGTTCCACTG
AGCGTCAGACCCCGTAGAAAAGATCAAAGGATCTTCTTGAGATCCTTTTTTTCTGCGCGTAATCTGCTGC
TTGCAAACAAAAAAACCACCGCTACCAGCGGTGGTTTGTTTGCCGGATCAAGAGCTACCAACTCTTTTTC
CGAAGGTAACTGGCTTCAGCAGAGCGCAGATACCAAATACTGTTCTTCTAGTGTAGCCGTAGTTAGGCCA
CCACTTCAAGAACTCTGTAGCACCGCCTACATACCTCGCTCTGCTAATCCTGTTACCAGTGGCTGCTGCC
AGTGGCGATAAGTCGTGTCTTACCGGGTTGGACTCAAGACGATAGTTACCGGATAAGGCGCAGCGGTCGG
GCTGAACGGGGGGTTCGTGCACACAGCCCAGCTTGGAGCGAACGACCTACACCGAACTGAGATACCTACA
GCGTGAGCTATGAGAAAGCGCCACGCTTCCCGAAGGGAGAAAGGCGGACAGGTATCCGGTAAGCGGCAGG
GTCGGAACAGGAGAGCGCACGAGGGAGCTTCCAGGGGGAAACGCCTGGTATCTTTATAGTCCTGTCGGGT
TTCGCCACCTCTGACTTGAGCGTCGATTTTTGTGATGCTCGTCAGGGGGGCGGAGCCTATGGAAAAACGC
CAGCAACGCGGCCTTTTTACGGTTCCTGGCCTTTTGCTGGCCTTTTGCTCACATGTTCTTTCCTGCGTTA
TCCCCTGATTCTGTGGATAACCGTATTACCGCCATGCATTAGTTATTAATAGTAATCAATTACGGGGTCA
TTAGTTCATAGCCCATATATGGAGTTCCG
Features (pLannotate 1.2.2; 16 found; start..end, strand, type, name):
      1..304     +  enhancer       CMV enhancer: human cytomegalovirus immediate early enhancer
    305..508     +  promoter       CMV promoter: human cytomegalovirus (CMV) immediate early promoter
    543..1052    +  CDS            CIBN: N-terminal portion of the CIB1 transcription factor from Arabidopsis thaliana binds to CRY2 (cryptochrome 2) that has absorbed blue light (Kennedy et al., 2010)
   1092..1138    +  CDS            K-Ras (fragment): human small GTPase proto-oncoprotein
   1148..1213    +  misc_feature   MCS: multiple cloning site
   1230..1314    +  CDS            large T antigen (fragment): large T antigen from SV40 (simian virus 40)
   1337..1458    +  polyA_signal   SV40 poly(A) signal: SV40 polyadenylation signal
   1492..1920    -  rep_origin     f1 ori (sequence partly withheld): f1 bacteriophage origin of replication; arrow indicates direction of (+) strand synthesis
   1947..2051    +  promoter       AmpR promoter: bla
   2053..2410    +  promoter       SV40 promoter: SV40 enhancer and early promoter
   2445..3239    +  CDS            NeoR/KanR: aminoglycoside phosphotransferase from Tn5; aph(3')-II (or nptII); confers resistance to neomycin, kanamycin, and G418 (Geneticin®)
   3260..3412    +  CDS            ble (fragment): BLE_KLEPN - Experimental evidence at protein level: Swiss-Prot protein existence level 1. Binding protein with a strong affinity to the bleomycin family of antibiotics. Binds to CL990; an antimitotic-antibiotic compound. From Klebsiella pneumoniae.
   3471..3518    +  polyA_signal   HSV TK poly(A) signal: herpes simplex virus thymidine kinase polyadenylation signal (Cole and Stacy, 1985)
   3609..3625    -  polyA_signal   bGH poly(A) signal (fragment): bovine growth hormone polyadenylation signal
   3847..4435    +  rep_origin     ori: high-copy-number ColE1/pMB1/pBR322/pUC origin of replication
   4550..4609    +  enhancer       CMV enhancer (fragment): human cytomegalovirus immediate early enhancer
