[The description below was written by a language model from this plasmid's Addgene catalogue record and pLannotate feature annotations shown in this document.]
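Description:
CIBN-CAAX is a 4.6 kb mammalian expression plasmid derived from a CIBN-GFP-CAAX parent, here without the GFP moiety. It has the layout of a standard CMV-driven expression vector: a high-copy ColE1/pUC-type origin for propagation in E. coli, an f1 origin, and a dual-purpose NeoR/KanR cassette. In this cassette the Tn5 aminoglycoside phosphotransferase is preceded by both a bacterial (bla) promoter and the SV40 enhancer/early promoter, and followed by the HSV TK polyadenylation signal. It therefore confers kanamycin resistance in bacteria and could support G418 selection in mammalian cells. Short annotated fragments of ble, bGH poly(A) and SV40 large T antigen appear to be backbone remnants rather than functional units.

The payload is driven by the human CMV immediate-early enhancer and promoter and terminated by the SV40 poly(A) signal. It encodes CIBN, the N-terminal portion of the Arabidopsis thaliana transcription factor CIB1, which binds cryptochrome 2 (CRY2) once CRY2 has absorbed blue light. Four substitutions (K93A, R94A, K106A, K107A) disrupt putative nuclear localisation signals in CIB1, keeping the protein out of the nucleus. A short C-terminal fragment of K-Ras supplies a CAAX box, a prenylation motif that anchors the fusion to the plasma membrane.

The construct thus provides a non-fluorescent, membrane-tethered "bait" for optogenetic dimerisation. When it is co-expressed with a CRY2-fused protein of interest, blue light recruits that partner to the plasma membrane. The associated work applied this system to optical control of phosphoinositide metabolism. Lacking GFP, the anchor leaves that fluorescence channel free for other reporters.
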