Addgene plasmid #79574: CIBN-CAAX
Purpose: expression of N-terminal portion of CIB1 with a C-terminal CAAX box from KRras for plasma-membrane targeting
Depositing lab: Pietro De Camilli & Olof Idevall-Hagren. Depositing organization: Yale University. Publication: Optogenetic control of phosphoinositide metabolism. Idevall-Hagren O, Dickson EJ, Hille B, Toomre DK, De Camilli P. Proc Natl Acad Sci U S A. 2012 Aug 28;109(35):E2316-23. doi: 10.1073/pnas.1211305109. Epub 2012 Jul 30. PubMed 22847441.
Backbone
  Vector backbone: CIBN-GFP-CAAX
  Backbone manufacturer: C. Tucker, University of Colorado Denver
  Vector type: Mammalian Expression
Growth in bacteria
  Bacterial resistance: Kanamycin, 50 μg/mL
  Growth temperature: 37°C
  Growth strain: DH5alpha
  Copy number: High Copy
Gene/Insert
  Gene/Insert name: CIBN (alt name: Cry2 binding domain)
  Species: A. thaliana (mustard weed)
  Mutation: K93A, R94A, K106A, K107A (please see depositor comments below)
  Entrez Gene: CIB1 (a.k.a. AT4G34530, T4L20.110, T4L20_110, cryptochrome-interacting basic-helix-loop-helix 1)
  Promoter: CMV
  Tag / fusion protein: C-terminal CAAX-box (C terminal on backbone)
  Cloning method: Unknown
  Sequencing primers: 5′ CMV-F; 3′ SV40pA-R
Terms and licenses: Academic/Nonprofit Terms; Industry Terms: Not Available to Industry
Depositor comments: Mutations K93A, R94A, K106A, K107A are mutations of putative nuclear localisation signals in CIB1.
How to cite: CIBN-CAAX was a gift from Pietro De Camilli & Olof Idevall-Hagren (Addgene plasmid # 79574 ; http://n2t.net/addgene:79574 ; RRID:Addgene_79574)
